>Addgene plasmid #107458 | pCEP4-NET-myc | depositor full sequence | sequence record 205795 | pCEP4-NET-myc sequence 12116 bps
GCCGGCAAGGCCGGATCCAGACATGATAAGATACATTGATGAGTTTGGACAAACCACAACTAGAATGCAG
TGAAAAAAATGCTTTATTTGTGAAATTTGTGATGCTATTGCTTTATTTGTAACCATTATAAGCTGCAATA
AACAAGTTAACAACAACAATTGCATTCATTTTATGTTTCAGGTTCAGGGGGAGGTGTGGGAGGTTTTTTA
AAGCAAGTAAAACCTCTACAAATGTGGTATGGCTGATTATGATCCGGCTGCCTCGCGCGTTTCGGTGATG
ACGGTGAAAACCTCTGACACATGCAGCTCCCGGAGACGGTCACAGCTTGTCTGTAAGCGGATGCCGGGAG
CAGACAAGCCCGTCAGGGCGCGTCAGCGGGTGTTGGCGGGTGTCGGGGCGCAGCCATGAGGTCGACTCTA
GAGGATCGATCCCCGCCCCGGACGAACTAAACCTGACTACGACATCTCTGCCCCTTCTTCGCGGGGCAGT
GCATGTAATCCCTTCAGTTGGTTGGTACAACTTGCCAACTGGGCCCTGTTCCACATGTGACACGGGGGGG
GACCAAACACAAAGGGGTTCTCTGACTGTAGTTGACATCCTTATAAATGGATGTGCACATTTGCCAACAC
TGAGTGGCTTTCATCCTGGAGCAGACTTTGCAGTCTGTGGACTGCAACACAACATTGCCTTTATGTGTAA
CTCTTGGCTGAAGCTCTTACACCAATGCTGGGGGACATGTACCTCCCAGGGGCCCAGGAAGACTACGGGA
GGCTACACCAACGTCAATCAGAGGGGCCTGTGTAGCTACCGATAAGCGGACCCTCAAGAGGGCATTAGCA
ATAGTGTTTATAAGGCCCCCTTGTTAACCCTAAACGGGTAGCATATGCTTCCCGGGTAGTAGTATATACT
ATCCAGACTAACCCTAATTCAATAGCATATGTTACCCAACGGGAAGCATATGCTATCGAATTAGGGTTAG
TAAAAGGGTCCTAAGGAACAGCGATATCTCCCACCCCATGAGCTGTCACGGTTTTATTTACATGGGGTCA
GGATTCCACGAGGGTAGTGAACCATTTTAGTCACAAGGGCAGTGGCTGAAGATCAAGGAGCGGGCAGTGA
ACTCTCCTGAATCTTCGCCTGCTTCTTCATTCTCCTTCGTTTAGCTAATAGAATAACTGCTGAGTTGTGA
ACAGTAAGGTGTATGTGAGGTGCTCGAAAACAAGGTTTCAGGTGACGCCCCCAGAATAAAATTTGGACGG
GGGGTTCAGTGGTGGCATTGTGCTATGACACCAATATAACCCTCACAAACCCCTTGGGCAATAAATACTA
GTGTAGGAATGAAACATTCTGAATATCTTTAACAATAGAAATCCATGGGGTGGGGACAAGCCGTAAAGAC
TGGATGTCCATCTCACACGAATTTATGGCTATGGGCAACACATAATCCTAGTGCAATATGATACTGGGGT
TATTAAGATGTGTCCCAGGCAGGGACCAAGACAGGTGAACCATGTTGTTACACTCTATTTGTAACAAGGG
GAAAGAGAGTGGACGCCGACAGCAGCGGACTCCACTGGTTGTCTCTAACACCCCCGAAAATTAAACGGGG
CTCCACGCCAATGGGGCCCATAAACAAAGACAAGTGGCCACTCTTTTTTTTGAAATTGTGGAGTGGGGGC
ACGCGTCAGCCCCCACACGCCGCCCTGCGGTTTTGGACTGTAAAATAAGGGTGTAATAACTTGGCTGATT
GTAACCCCGCTAACCACTGCGGTCAAACCACTTGCCCACAAAACCACTAATGGCACCCCGGGGAATACCT
GCATAAGTAGGTGGGCGGGCCAAGATAGGGGCGCGATTGCTGCGATCTGGAGGACAAATTACACACACTT
GCGCCTGAGCGCCAAGCACAGGGTTGTTGGTCCTCATATTCACGAGGTCGCTGAGAGCACGGTGGGCTAA
TGTTGCCATGGGTAGCATATACTACCCAAATATCTGGATAGCATATGCTATCCTAATCTATATCTGGGTA
GCATAGGCTATCCTAATCTATATCTGGGTAGCATATGCTATCCTAATCTATATCTGGGTAGTATATGCTA
TCCTAATTTATATCTGGGTAGCATAGGCTATCCTAATCTATATCTGGGTAGCATATGCTATCCTAATCTA
TATCTGGGTAGTATATGCTATCCTAATCTGTATCCGGGTAGCATATGCTATCCTAATAGAGATTAGGGTA
GTATATGCTATCCTAATTTATATCTGGGTAGCATATACTACCCAAATATCTGGATAGCATATGCTATCCT
AATCTATATCTGGGTAGCATATGCTATCCTAATCTATATCTGGGTAGCATAGGCTATCCTAATCTATATC
TGGGTAGCATATGCTATCCTAATCTATATCTGGGTAGTATATGCTATCCTAATTTATATCTGGGTAGCAT
AGGCTATCCTAATCTATATCTGGGTAGCATATGCTATCCTAATCTATATCTGGGTAGTATATGCTATCCT
AATCTGTATCCGGGTAGCATATGCTATCCTCATGCATATACAGTCAGCATATGATACCCAGTAGTAGAGT
GGGAGTGCTATCCTTTGCATATGCCGCCACCTCCCAAGGGGGCGTGAATTTTCGCTGCTTGTCCTTTTCC
TGCATGCTGGTTGCTCCCATTCTTAGGTGAATTTAAGGAGGCCAGGCTAAAGCCGTCGCATGTCTGATTG
CTCACCAGGTAAATGTCGCTAATGTTTTCCAACGCGAGAAGGTGTTGAGCGCGGAGCTGAGTGACGTGAC
AACATGGGTATGCCCAATTGCCCCATGTTGGGAGGACGAAAATGGTGACAAGACAGATGGCCAGAAATAC
ACCAACAGCACGCATGATGTCTACTGGGGATTTATTCTTTAGTGCGGGGGAATACACGGCTTTTAATACG
ATTGAGGGCGTCTCCTAACAAGTTACATCACTCCTGCCCTTCCTCACCCTCATCTCCATCACCTCCTTCA
TCTCCGTCATCTCCGTCATCACCCTCCGCGGCAGCCCCTTCCACCATAGGTGGAAACCAGGGAGGCAAAT
CTACTCCATCGTCAAAGCTGCACACAGTCACCCTGATATTGCAGGTAGGAGCGGGCTTTGTCATAACAAG
GTCCTTAATCGCATCCTTCAAAACCTCAGCAAATATATGAGTTTGTAAAAAGACCATGAAATAACAGACA
ATGGACTCCCTTAGCGGGCCAGGTTGTGGGCCGGGTCCAGGGGCCATTCCAAAGGGGAGACGACTCAATG
GTGTAAGACGACATTGTGGAATAGCAAGGGCAGTTCCTCGCCTTAGGTTGTAAAGGGAGGTCTTACTACC
TCCATATACGAACACACCGGCGACCCAAGTTCCTTCGTCGGTAGTCCTTTCTACGTGACTCCTAGCCAGG
AGAGCTCTTAAACCTTCTGCAATGTTCTCAAATTTCGGGTTGGAACCTCCTTGACCACGATGCTTTCCAA
ACCACCCTCCTTTTTTGCGCCTGCCTCCATCACCCTGACCCCGGGGTCCAGTGCTTGGGCCTTCTCCTGG
GTCATCTGCGGGGCCCTGCTCTATCGCTCCCGGGGGCACGTCAGGCTCACCATCTGGGCCACCTTCTTGG
TGGTATTCAAAATAATCGGCTTCCCCTACAGGGTGGAAAAATGGCCTTCTACCTGGAGGGGGCCTGCGCG
GTGGAGACCCGGATGATGATGACTGACTACTGGGACTCCTGGGCCTCTTTTCTCCACGTCCACGACCTCT
CCCCCTGGCTCTTTCACGACTTCCCCCCCTGGCTCTTTCACGTCCTCTACCCCGGCGGCCTCCACTACCT
CCTCGACCCCGGCCTCCACTACCTCCTCGACCCCGGCCTCCACTGCCTCCTCGACCCCGGCCTCCACCTC
CTGCTCCTGCCCCTCCTGCTCCTGCCCCTCCTCCTGCTCCTGCCCCTCCTGCCCCTCCTGCTCCTGCCCC
TCCTGCCCCTCCTGCTCCTGCCCCTCCTGCCCCTCCTGCTCCTGCCCCTCCTGCCCCTCCTCCTGCTCCT
GCCCCTCCTGCCCCTCCTCCTGCTCCTGCCCCTCCTGCCCCTCCTGCTCCTGCCCCTCCTGCCCCTCCTG
CTCCTGCCCCTCCTGCCCCTCCTGCTCCTGCCCCTCCTGCTCCTGCCCCTCCTGCTCCTGCCCCTCCTGC
TCCTGCCCCTCCTGCCCCTCCTGCCCCTCCTCCTGCTCCTGCCCCTCCTGCTCCTGCCCCTCCTGCCCCT
CCTGCCCCTCCTGCTCCTGCCCCTCCTCCTGCTCCTGCCCCTCCTGCCCCTCCTGCCCCTCCTCCTGCTC
CTGCCCCTCCTGCCCCTCCTCCTGCTCCTGCCCCTCCTCCTGCTCCTGCCCCTCCTGCCCCTCCTGCCCC
TCCTCCTGCTCCTGCCCCTCCTGCCCCTCCTCCTGCTCCTGCCCCTCCTCCTGCTCCTGCCCCTCCTGCC
CCTCCTGCCCCTCCTCCTGCTCCTGCCCCTCCTCCTGCTCCTGCCCCTCCTGCCCCTCCTGCCCCTCCTG
CCCCTCCTCCTGCTCCTGCCCCTCCTCCTGCTCCTGCCCCTCCTGCTCCTGCCCCTCCCGCTCCTGCTCC
TGCTCCTGTTCCACCGTGGGTCCCTTTGCAGCCAATGCAACTTGGACGTTTTTGGGGTCTCCGGACACCA
TCTCTATGTCTTGGCCCTGATCCTGAGCCGCCCGGGGCTCCTGGTCTTCCGCCTCCTCGTCCTCGTCCTC
TTCCCCGTCCTCGTCCATGGTTATCACCCCCTCTTCTTTGAGGTCCACTGCCGCCGGAGCCTTCTGGTCC
AGATGTGTCTCCCTTCTCTCCTAGGCCATTTCCAGGTCCTGTACCTGGCCCCTCGTCAGACATGATTCAC
ACTAAAAGAGATCAATAGACATCTTTATTAGACGACGCTCAGTGAATACAGGGAGTGCAGACTCCTGCCC
CCTCCAACAGCCCCCCCACCCTCATCCCCTTCATGGTCGCTGTCAGACAGATCCAGGTCTGAAAATTCCC
CATCCTCCGAACCATCCTCGTCCTCATCACCAATTACTCGCAGCCCGGAAAACTCCCGCTGAACATCCTC
AAGATTTGCGTCCTGAGCCTCAAGCCAGGCCTCAAATTCCTCGTCCCCCTTTTTGCTGGACGGTAGGGAT
GGGGATTCTCGGGACCCCTCCTCTTCCTCTTCAAGGTCACCAGACAGAGATGCTACTGGGGCAACGGAAG
AAAAGCTGGGTGCGGCCTGTGAGGATCAGCTTATCGATGATAAGCTGTCAAACATGAGAATTCTTGAAGA
CGAAAGGGCCTCGTGATACGCCTATTTTTATAGGTTAATGTCATGATAATAATGGTTTCTTAGACGTCAG
GTGGCACTTTTCGGGGAAATGTGCGCGGAACCCCTATTTGTTTATTTTTCTAAATACATTCAAATATGTA
TCCGCTCATGAGACAATAACCCTGATAAATGCTTCAATAATATTGAAAAAGGAAGAGTATGAGTATTCAA
CATTTCCGTGTCGCCCTTATTCCCTTTTTTGCGGCATTTTGCCTTCCTGTTTTTGCTCACCCAGAAACGC
TGGTGAAAGTAAAAGATGCTGAAGATCAGTTGGGTGCACGAGTGGGTTACATCGAACTGGATCTCAACAG
CGGTAAGATCCTTGAGAGTTTTCGCCCCGAAGAACGTTTTCCAATGATGAGCACTTTTAAAGTTCTGCTA
TGTGGCGCGGTATTATCCCGTGTTGACGCCGGGCAAGAGCAACTCGGTCGCCGCATACACTATTCTCAGA
ATGACTTGGTTGAGTACTCACCAGTCACAGAAAAGCATCTTACGGATGGCATGACAGTAAGAGAATTATG
CAGTGCTGCCATAACCATGAGTGATAACACTGCGGCCAACTTACTTCTGACAACGATCGGAGGACCGAAG
GAGCTAACCGCTTTTTTGCACAACATGGGGGATCATGTAACTCGCCTTGATCGTTGGGAACCGGAGCTGA
ATGAAGCCATACCAAACGACGAGCGTGACACCACGATGCCTGCAGCAATGGCAACAACGTTGCGCAAACT
ATTAACTGGCGAACTACTTACTCTAGCTTCCCGGCAACAATTAATAGACTGGATGGAGGCGGATAAAGTT
GCAGGACCACTTCTGCGCTCGGCCCTTCCGGCTGGCTGGTTTATTGCTGATAAATCTGGAGCCGGTGAGC
GTGGGTCTCGCGGTATCATTGCAGCACTGGGGCCAGATGGTAAGCCCTCCCGTATCGTAGTTATCTACAC
GACGGGGAGTCAGGCAACTATGGATGAACGAAATAGACAGATCGCTGAGATAGGTGCCTCACTGATTAAG
CATTGGTAACTGTCAGACCAAGTTTACTCATATATACTTTAGATTGATTTAAAACTTCATTTTTAATTTA
AAAGGATCTAGGTGAAGATCCTTTTTGATAATCTCATGACCAAAATCCCTTAACGTGAGTTTTCGTTCCA
CTGAGCGTCAGACCCCGTAGAAAAGATCAAAGGATCTTCTTGAGATCCTTTTTTTCTGCGCGTAATCTGC
TGCTTGCAAACAAAAAAACCACCGCTACCAGCGGTGGTTTGTTTGCCGGATCAAGAGCTACCAACTCTTT
TTCCGAAGGTAACTGGCTTCAGCAGAGCGCAGATACCAAATACTGTCCTTCTAGTGTAGCCGTAGTTAGG
CCACCACTTCAAGAACTCTGTAGCACCGCCTACATACCTCGCTCTGCTAATCCTGTTACCAGTGGCTGCT
GCCAGTGGCGATAAGTCGTGTCTTACCGGGTTGGACTCAAGACGATAGTTACCGGATAAGGCGCAGCGGT
CGGGCTGAACGGGGGGTTCGTGCACACAGCCCAGCTTGGAGCGAACGACCTACACCGAACTGAGATACCT
ACAGCGTGAGCTATGAGAAAGCGCCACGCTTCCCGAAGGGAGAAAGGCGGACAGGTATCCGGTAAGCGGC
AGGGTCGGAACAGGAGAGCGCACGAGGGAGCTTCCAGGGGGAAACGCCTGGTATCTTTATAGTCCTGTCG
GGTTTCGCCACCTCTGACTTGAGCGTCGATTTTTGTGATGCTCGTCAGGGGGGCGGAGCCTATGGAAAAA
CGCCAGCAACGCGGCCTTTTTACGGTTCCTGGCCTTTTGCTGGCCTTGAAGCTGTCCCTGATGGTCGTCA
TCTACCTGCCTGGACAGCATGGCCTGCAACGCGGGCATCCCGATGCCGCCGGAAGCGAGAAGAATCATAA
TGGGGAAGGCCATCCAGCCTCGCGTCGCGAACGCCAGCAAGACGTAGCCCAGCGCGTCGGCCCCGAGATG
CGCCGCGTGCGGCTGCTGGAGATGGCGGACGCGATGGATATGTTCTGCCAAGGGTTGGTTTGCGCATTCA
CAGTTCTCCGCAAGAATTGATTGGCTCCAATTCTTGGAGTGGTGAATCCGTTAGCGAGGTGCCGCCCTGC
TTCATCCCCGTGGCCCGTTGCTCGCGTTTGCTGGCGGTGTCCCCGGAAGAAATATATTTGCATGTCTTTA
GTTCTATGATGACACAAACCCCGCCCAGCGTCTTGTCATTGGCGAATTCGAACACGCAGATGCAGTCGGG
GCGGCGCGGTCCGAGGTCCACTTCGCATATTAAGGTGACGCGTGTGGCCTCGAACACCGAGCGACCCTGC
AGCGACCCGCTTAACAGCGTCAACAGCGTGCCGCAGATCCCGGGGGGCAATGAGATATGAAAAAGCCTGA
ACTCACCGCGACGTCTGTCGAGAAGTTTCTGATCGAAAAGTTCGACAGCGTCTCCGACCTGATGCAGCTC
TCGGAGGGCGAAGAATCTCGTGCTTTCAGCTTCGATGTAGGAGGGCGTGGATATGTCCTGCGGGTAAATA
GCTGCGCCGATGGTTTCTACAAAGATCGTTATGTTTATCGGCACTTTGCATCGGCCGCGCTCCCGATTCC
GGAAGTGCTTGACATTGGGGAATTCAGCGAGAGCCTGACCTATTGCATCTCCCGCCGTGCACAGGGTGTC
ACGTTGCAAGACCTGCCTGAAACCGAACTGCCCGCTGTTCTGCAGCCGGTCGCGGAGGCCATGGATGCGA
TCGCTGCGGCCGATCTTAGCCAGACGAGCGGGTTCGGCCCATTCGGACCGCAAGGAATCGGTCAATACAC
TACATGGCGTGATTTCATATGCGCGATTGCTGATCCCCATGTGTATCACTGGCAAACTGTGATGGACGAC
ACCGTCAGTGCGTCCGTCGCGCAGGCTCTCGATGAGCTGATGCTTTGGGCCGAGGACTGCCCCGAAGTCC
GGCACCTCGTGCACGCGGATTTCGGCTCCAACAATGTCCTGACGGACAATGGCCGCATAACAGCGGTCAT
TGACTGGAGCGAGGCGATGTTCGGGGATTCCCAATACGAGGTCGCCAACATCTTCTTCTGGAGGCCGTGG
TTGGCTTGTATGGAGCAGCAGACGCGCTACTTCGAGCGGAGGCATCCGGAGCTTGCAGGATCGCCGCGGC
TCCGGGCGTATATGCTCCGCATTGGTCTTGACCAACTCTATCAGAGCTTGGTTGACGGCAATTTCGATGA
TGCAGCTTGGGCGCAGGGTCGATGCGACGCAATCGTCCGATCCGGAGCCGGGACTGTCGGGCGTACACAA
ATCGCCCGCAGAAGCGCGGCCGTCTGGACCGATGGCTGTGTAGAAGTACTCGCCGATAGTGGAAACCGAC
GCCCCAGCACTCGTCCGGATCGGGAGATGGGGGAGGCTAACTGAAACACGGAAGGAGACAATACCGGAAG
GAACCCGCGCTATGACGGCAATAAAAAGACAGAATAAAACGCACGGGTGTTGGGTCGTTTGTTCATAAAC
GCGGGGTTCGGTCCCAGGGCTGGCACTCTGTCGATACCCCACCGAGACCCCATTGGGGCCAATACGCCCG
CGTTTCTTCCTTTTCCCCACCCCACCCCCCAAGTTCGGGTGAAGGCCCAGGGCTCGCAGCCAACGTCGGG
GCGGCAGGCCCTGCCATAGCCACTGGCCCCGTGGGTTAGGGACGGGGTCCCCCATGGGGAATGGTTTATG
GTTCGTGGGGGTTATTATTTTGGGCGTTGCGTGGGGTCAGGTCCACGACTGGACTGAGCAGACAGACCCA
TGGTTTTTGGATGGCCTGGGCATGGACCGCATGTACTGGCGCGACACGAACACCGGGCGTCTGTGGCTGC
CAAACACCCCCGACCCCCAAAAACCACCGCGCGGATTTCTGGCGTGCCAAGCTAGTCGACCAATTCTCAT
GTTTGACAGCTTATCATCGCAGATCCGGGCAACGTTGTTGCCATTGCTGCAGGCGCAGAACTGGTAGGTA
TGGAAGATCTATACATTGAATCAATATTGGCAATTAGCCATATTAGTCATTGGTTATATAGCATAAATCA
ATATTGGCTATTGGCCATTGCATACGTTGTATCTATATCATAATATGTACATTTATATTGGCTCATGTCC
AATATGACCGCCATGTTGACATTGATTATTGACTAGTTATTAATAGTAATCAATTACGGGGTCATTAGTT
CATAGCCCATATATGGAGTTCCGCGTTACATAACTTACGGTAAATGGCCCGCCTGGCTGACCGCCCAACG
ACCCCCGCCCATTGACGTCAATAATGACGTATGTTCCCATAGTAACGCCAATAGGGACTTTCCATTGACG
TCAATGGGTGGAGTATTTACGGTAAACTGCCCACTTGGCAGTACATCAAGTGTATCATATGCCAAGTCCG
CCCCCTATTGACGTCAATGACGGTAAATGGCCCGCCTGGCATTATGCCCAGTACATGACCTTACGGGACT
TTCCTACTTGGCAGTACATCTACGTATTAGTCATCGCTATTACCATGGTGATGCGGTTTTGGCAGTACAC
CAATGGGCGTGGATAGCGGTTTGACTCACGGGGATTTCCAAGTCTCCACCCCATTGACGTCAATGGGAGT
TTGTTTTGGCACCAAAATCAACGGGACTTTCCAAAATGTCGTAATAACCCCGCCCCGTTGACGCAAATGG
GCGGTAGGCGTGTACGGTGGGAGGTCTATATAAGCAGAGCTCGTTTAGTGAACCGTCAGATCTCTAGAAG
CTGGGTACCAGCTGCTAGCGCCACCATGTTGCTGGCTCGCATGAACCCCCAGGTGCAGCCCGAGAATAAC
GGCGCTGATACCGGTCCCGAGCAGCCCCTGAGGGCAAGGAAAACCGCCGAGCTGTTGGTGGTAAAGGAGA
GGAATGGCGTACAGTGCTTGCTCGCTCCCAGGGACGGAGACGCCCAACCCCGAGAGACGTGGGGCAAGAA
GATCGACTTTCTGTTGTCTGTCGTGGGCTTCGCGGTGGATCTTGCCAATGTGTGGAGGTTCCCTTACCTG
TGTTACAAGAACGGCGGAGGAGCCTTCTTGATTCCTTACACCCTGTTTCTGATAATCGCCGGAATGCCAC
TGTTCTACATGGAGCTGGCGCTGGGTCAGTACAATAGGGAGGGAGCGGCGACCGTATGGAAAATTTGCCC
CTTCTTCAAGGGCGTCGGCTACGCCGTGATCCTGATTGCTCTCTACGTCGGGTTCTACTACAACGTGATC
ATCGCCTGGAGTCTGTACTACCTGTTCAGCTCTTTTACGCTCAACTTGCCATGGACAGACTGCGGACACA
CGTGGAACTCACCCAACTGCACGGACCCCAAACTCCTTAACGGAAGCGTGCTGGGCAGCTCCGGGGGAAG
CGGAGGCGGCGAGCAGAAACTGATAAGCGAGGAGGACCTCGGTTCCCCTGGCGGATCTAGTGGTAACCAT
ACCAAGTATAGCAAGTACAAGTTTACCCCCGCTGCAGAGTTCTACGAGAGGGGCGTCCTGCATCTCCATG
AGTCTAGCGGCATACATGACATCGGACTCCCCCAATGGCAGTTGCTCCTGTGCTTGATGGTCGTAGTGAT
CGTGCTGTACTTTTCTCTCTGGAAAGGAGTCAAGACTAGTGGCAAGGTGGTTTGGATCACCGCCACCCTG
CCGTATTTTGTGCTTTTCGTTCTCCTTGTGCATGGCGTGACCCTTCCCGGTGCATCAAACGGAATAAATG
CCTATCTGCACATAGACTTCTACAGACTTAAGGAGGCAACAGTGTGGATAGACGCCGCAACCCAGATATT
CTTCAGCCTTGGAGCCGGTTTTGGCGTTCTGATCGCGTTCGCCTCTTACAACAAGTTCGACAACAACTGC
TACAGGGATGCTCTTCTCACCTCCAGCATAAACTGTATCACGAGCTTCGTGAGCGGATTTGCCATCTTCT
CTATCCTGGGCTATATGGCGCATGAGCATAAGGTTAACATCGAGGACGTGGCTACCGAGGGTGCAGGTCT
TGTGTTCATCCTGTACCCAGAGGCAATTAGCACCCTGAGCGGCAGCACCTTTTGGGCGGTTGTATTCTTT
GTAATGTTGTTGGCTTTGGGACTCGACAGCAGTATGGGTGGAATGGAAGCAGTGATTACCGGCCTGGCCG
ACGACTTCCAGGTTCTGAAGAGGCATAGGAAGCTGTTCACGTTCGGTGTTACCTTCTCAACGTTTCTCTT
GGCTCTGTTCTGCATCACCAAAGGTGGCATATACGTGCTGACCTTGCTGGATACCTTTGCAGCCGGCACC
TCTATACTGTTTGCCGTACTGATGGAGGCTATCGGTGTGAGCTGGTTTTACGGGGTGGACCGATTCTCTA
ACGACATCCAACAAATGATGGGCTTTCGACCCGGTCTCTACTGGCGACTGTGCTGGAAATTTGTGTCACC
CGCCTTCCTTCTTTTTGTAGTTGTGGTAAGCATAATCAACTTCAAGCCGCTGACGTACGACGATTACATA
TTCCCCCCCTGGGCGAATTGGGTGGGCTGGGGTATCGCGCTTAGCAGCATGGTGCTTGTTCCCATCTATG
TCATCTATAAGTTCCTGAGCACCCAGGGCTCACTGTGGGAAAGGTTGGCCTACGGCATAACGCCCGAAAA
CGAGCATCATCTGGTAGCCCAAAGGGACATCAGGCAGTTCCAGCTGCAACACTGGCTGGCGATCTAATAG
CTCGAG
Features (pLannotate 1.2.2; 22 found; start..end, strand, type, name):
     14..148     -  polyA_signal   SV40 poly(A) signal: SV40 polyadenylation signal
    171..254     -  CDS            large T antigen (fragment): large T antigen from SV40 (simian virus 40)
    257..297     +  CDS            rop (fragment): Rop protein, which maintains plasmids at low copy number; rop
    409..427     -  misc_feature   MCS (fragment): pUC18/19 multiple cloning site
    873..2662    -  rep_origin     oriP: Epstein-Barr virus oriP replication origin (Yates et al., 2000)
   2667..2885    -  CDS            gL (fragment): GL_EBVB9 - Experimental evidence at protein level: Swiss-Prot protein existence level 1. The heterodimer glycoprotein H-glycoprotein L is required for the fusion of viral and plasma membranes leading to virus entry into the host cell. Acts as a functional inhibitor of gH and maintains gH in an inhibited form. Upon binding to host integrins, gL dissociates from gH leading to activation of the viral fusion glycoproteins gB and gH. Fusion of EBV with B-lymphocytes requires the additional receptor- binding protein gp42, which forms a complex with gH/gL. The heterodimer gH/gL targets also host EPHA
   2968..4893    -  CDS            EBNA1: Epstein-Barr nuclear antigen 1, also known as EBNA-1 crucial for latent viral infection, and for episomal amplification of vectors containing the oriP origin (Okita et al., 2013)
   4931..5275    -  CDS            BRRF2_EBVB9 (fragment): Protein inferred from homology: Swiss-Prot protein existence level 3. From Epstein-Barr virus (strain B95-8) (HHV-4) (Human herpesvirus 4).
   5278..5301    -  promoter       tet promoter (fragment): E. coli promoter for tetracycline efflux protein gene
   5414..5518    +  promoter       AmpR promoter: bla
   5519..6379    +  CDS            AmpR: β-lactamase; bla; confers resistance to ampicillin, carbenicillin, and related antibiotics
   6550..7138    +  rep_origin     ori: high-copy-number ColE1/pMB1/pBR322/pUC origin of replication
   7184..7342    -  CDS            TcR (fragment): tetracycline efflux protein; tet; confers resistance to tetracycline
   7463..7663    -  CDS            MDV035 (fragment): UL24_GAHVM - Protein inferred from homology: Swiss-Prot protein existence level 3. May play a role in the dispersal of host nucleolin from the nucleolus throughout the nucleus leading to a decrease in ribosome biogenesis. From Gallid herpesvirus 2 (strain Chicken/Md5/ATCC VR-987) (GaHV-2) (Marek's disease herpesvirus type 1).
   7652..7714    +  promoter       Mini-TK promoter: minimal herpes simplex virus (HSV) thymidine kinase promoter
   7757..8794    +  CDS            HygR: hygromycin B phosphotransferase confers resistance to hygromycin
   8836..8884    +  polyA_signal   HSV TK poly(A) signal: herpes simplex virus thymidine kinase polyadenylation signal (Cole and Stacy, 1985)
   9084..9308    +  CDS            gH (fragment): GH_HHV11 - Experimental evidence at protein level: Swiss-Prot protein existence level 1. The heterodimer glycoprotein H-glycoprotein L is required for the fusion of viral and plasma membranes leading to virus entry into the host cell. Following initial binding to host receptor, membrane fusion is mediated by the fusion machinery composed of gB and the heterodimer gH/gL. May also be involved in the fusion between the virion envelope and the outer nuclear membrane during virion morphogenesis. From Human herpesvirus 1 (strain 17) (HHV-1) (Human herpes simplex virus 1).
   9339..9364    -  CDS            bla(M) (fragment): β-lactamase lacking the signal sequence; bla(M); allows cytosolic expression of β-lactamase
   9538..9917    +  enhancer       CMV enhancer: human cytomegalovirus immediate early enhancer
   9919..10118   +  promoter       CMV promoter: human cytomegalovirus (CMV) immediate early promoter
  10176..12104   +  CDS            SLC6A2: SC6A2_HUMAN - Also known as NAT1, NET1, SLC6A5. Experimental evidence at protein level: Swiss-Prot protein existence level 1. Amine transporter. Terminates the action of noradrenaline by its high affinity sodium-dependent reuptake into presynaptic terminals. From Homo sapiens (Human).
