[The description below was written by a language model from this plasmid's Addgene catalogue record and pLannotate feature annotations shown in this document.]
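Description:
pCEP4-NET-myc is a mammalian expression plasmid of about 12.1 kb built on the Invitrogen pCEP4 episomal backbone. It carries a codon-optimized human norepinephrine transporter (NET, SLC6A2) with a MYC epitope inserted internally in the second extracellular loop (ECL2). The roughly 1.95 kb insert was cloned between NheI and XhoI sites, both retained. It sits downstream of the human cytomegalovirus immediate-early enhancer and promoter. The annotated SV40 polyadenylation signal lies just beyond the end of the coding sequence on the circular map, although it is annotated on the opposite strand. The feature table annotates the SLC6A2 open reading frame as a single CDS and does not call out the MYC tag separately, so the tag's placement rests on the catalogue description.

In E. coli the plasmid replicates from a high-copy ColE1/pUC-type origin and is selected with ampicillin through the β-lactamase gene. In mammalian cells, the Epstein-Barr virus oriP origin together with the EBNA1 coding sequence allows the plasmid to persist as an extrachromosomal episome in permissive primate cells. A hygromycin B phosphotransferase cassette, driven by an HSV thymidine kinase promoter and ended by the TK poly(A) signal, provides selection. Several short annotated fragments (herpesvirus gene pieces, rop, TcR, the tet promoter, SV40 large T antigen) appear to be backbone remnants rather than functional elements.

Placing the epitope in an extracellular loop should allow antibody detection of transporter at the cell surface without permeabilizing the cells. The associated publication describes deep mutagenesis of a transporter for uptake of a non-native substrate, which suggests the construct was used to express NET in that work, though the record does not spell out its exact role.
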