Addgene plasmid #107458: pCEP4-NET-myc
Purpose: Mammalian expression plasmid for codon optimized hNET with internal MYC tag inserted in ECL2
Depositing lab: Erik Procko. Depositing organization: University of Illinois at Urbana-Champaign. Publication: Deep Mutagenesis of a Transporter for Uptake of a Non-Native Substrate Identifies Conformationally Dynamic Regions. Young HJ, Chan M, Selvam B, Szymanski SK, Shukla D, Procko E. bioRxiv 2021.04.19.440442 10.1101/2021.04.19.440442.
Backbone
  Vector backbone: pCEP4
  Backbone manufacturer: Invitrogen
  Backbone size w/o insert (bp): 10410
  Vector type: Mammalian Expression
  Selectable markers: Hygromycin
Growth in bacteria
  Bacterial resistance: Ampicillin, 100 μg/mL
  Growth temperature: 37°C
  Growth strain: DH5alpha
  Copy number: High Copy
Gene/Insert
  Gene/Insert name: Norepinephrine Transporter (NET) (alt name: SLC6A2)
  Species: H. sapiens (human)
  Insert size (bp): 1953
  Entrez Gene: SLC6A2 (a.k.a. NAT1, NET, NET1, SLC6A5)
  Promoter: CMV
  Cloning method: Restriction Enzyme; 5′ cloning site NHE1 (not destroyed); 3′ cloning site XHO1 (not destroyed)
  Sequencing primers: 5′ CMV Forward; 3′ EBV Reverse
Terms and licenses: Academic/Nonprofit Terms; Industry Terms: Not Available to Industry
Depositor comments: Please visit https://doi.org/10.1101/2021.04.19.440442 for bioRxiv preprint.
How to cite: pCEP4-NET-myc was a gift from Erik Procko (Addgene plasmid # 107458 ; http://n2t.net/addgene:107458 ; RRID:Addgene_107458)
