>Addgene plasmid #107458 | pCEP4-NET-myc | addgene partial sequence | sequence record 205794 | Addgene Partial NGS Result
CCTCCTGCTCCTGCCCCTCCTGCTCCTGCCCCTCCCGCTCCTGCTCCTGCTCCTGTTCCACCGTGGGTCC
CTTTGCAGCCAATGCAACTTGGACGTTTTTGGGGTCTCCGGACACCATCTCTATGTCTTGGCCCTGATCC
TGAGCCGCCCGGGGCTCCTGGTCTTCCGCCTCCTCGTCCTCGTCCTCTTCCCCGTCCTCGTCCATGGTTA
TCACCCCCTCTTCTTTGAGGTCCACTGCCGCCGGAGCCTTCTGGTCCAGATGTGTCTCCCTTCTCTCCTA
GGCCATTTCCAGGTCCTGTACCTGGCCCCTCGTCAGACATGATTCACACTAAAAGAGATCAATAGACATC
TTTATTAGACGACGCTCAGTGAATACAGGGAGTGCAGACTCCTGCCCCCTCCAACAGCCCCCCCACCCTC
ATCCCCTTCATGGTCGCTGTCAGACAGATCCAGGTCTGAAAATTCCCCATCCTCCGAACCATCCTCGTCC
TCATCACCAATTACTCGCAGCCCGGAAAACTCCCGCTGAACATCCTCAAGATTTGCGTCCTGAGCCTCAA
GCCAGGCCTCAAATTCCTCGTCCCCCTTTTTGCTGGACGGTAGGGATGGGGATTCTCGGGACCCCTCCTC
TTCCTCTTCAAGGTCACCAGACAGAGATGCTACTGGGGCAACGGAAGAAAAGCTGGGTGCGGCCTGTGAG
GATCAGCTTATCGATGATAAGCTGTCAAACATGAGAATTCTTGAAGACGAAAGGGCCTCGTGATACGCCT
ATTTTTATAGGTTAATGTCATGATAATAATGGTTTCTTAGACGTCAGGTGGCACTTTTCGGGGAAATGTG
CGCGGAACCCCTATTTGTTTATTTTTCTAAATACATTCAAATATGTATCCGCTCATGAGACAATAACCCT
GATAAATGCTTCAATAATATTGAAAAAGGAAGAGTATGAGTATTCAACATTTCCGTGTCGCCCTTATTCC
CTTTTTTGCGGCATTTTGCCTTCCTGTTTTTGCTCACCCAGAAACGCTGGTGAAAGTAAAAGATGCTGAA
GATCAGTTGGGTGCACGAGTGGGTTACATCGAACTGGATCTCAACAGCGGTAAGATCCTTGAGAGTTTTC
GCCCCGAAGAACGTTTTCCAATGATGAGCACTTTTAAAGTTCTGCTATGTGGCGCGGTATTATCCCGTGT
TGACGCCGGGCAAGAGCAACTCGGTCGCCGCATACACTATTCTCAGAATGACTTGGTTGAGTACTCACCA
GTCACAGAAAAGCATCTTACGGATGGCATGACAGTAAGAGAATTATGCAGTGCTGCCATAACCATGAGTG
ATAACACTGCGGCCAACTTACTTCTGACAACGATCGGAGGACCGAAGGAGCTAACCGCTTTTTTGCACAA
CATGGGGGATCATGTAACTCGCCTTGATCGTTGGGAACCGGAGCTGAATGAAGCCATACCAAACGACGAG
CGTGACACCACGATGCCTGCAGCAATGGCAACAACGTTGCGCAAACTATTAACTGGCGAACTACTTACTC
TAGCTTCCCGGCAACAATTAATAGACTGGATGGAGGCGGATAAAGTTGCAGGACCACTTCTGCGCTCGGC
CCTTCCGGCTGGCTGGTTTATTGCTGATAAATCTGGAGCCGGTGAGCGTGGGTCTCGCGGTATCATTGCA
GCACTGGGGCCAGATGGTAAGCCCTCCCGTATCGTAGTTATCTACACGACGGGGAGTCAGGCAACTATGG
ATGAACGAAATAGACAGATCGCTGAGATAGGTGCCTCACTGATTAAGCATTGGTAACTGTCAGACCAAGT
TTACTCATATATACTTTAGATTGATTTAAAACTTCATTTTTAATTTAAAAGGATCTAGGTGAAGATCCTT
TTTGATAATCTCATGACCAAAATCCCTTAACGTGAGTTTTCGTTCCACTGAGCGTCAGACCCCGTAGAAA
AGATCAAAGGATCTTCTTGAGATCCTTTTTTTCTGCGCGTAATCTGCTGCTTGCAAACAAAAAAACCACC
GCTACCAGCGGTGGTTTGTTTGCCGGATCAAGAGCTACCAACTCTTTTTCCGAAGGTAACTGGCTTCAGC
AGAGCGCAGATACCAAATACTGTCCTTCTAGTGTAGCCGTAGTTAGGCCACCACTTCAAGAACTCTGTAG
CACCGCCTACATACCTCGCTCTGCTAATCCTGTTACCAGTGGCTGCTGCCAGTGGCGATAAGTCGTGTCT
TACCGGGTTGGACTCAAGACGATAGTTACCGGATAAGGCGCAGCGGTCGGGCTGAACGGGGGGTTCGTGC
ACACAGCCCAGCTTGGAGCGAACGACCTACACCGAACTGAGATACCTACAGCGTGAGCTATGAGAAAGCG
CCACGCTTCCCGAAGGGAGAAAGGCGGACAGGTATCCGGTAAGCGGCAGGGTCGGAACAGGAGAGCGCAC
GAGGGAGCTTCCAGGGGGAAACGCCTGGTATCTTTATAGTCCTGTCGGGTTTCGCCACCTCTGACTTGAG
CGTCGATTTTTGTGATGCTCGTCAGGGGGGCGGAGCCTATGGAAAAACGCCAGCAACGCGGCCTTTTTAC
GGTTCCTGGCCTTTTGCTGGCCTTGAAGCTGTCCCTGATGGTCGTCATCTACCTGCCTGGACAGCATGGC
CTGCAACGCGGGCATCCCGATGCCGCCGGAAGCGAGAAGAATCATAATGGGGAAGGCCATCCAGCCTCGC
GTCGCGAACGCCAGCAAGACGTAGCCCAGCGCGTCGGCCCCGAGATGCGCCGCGTGCGGCTGCTGGAGAT
GGCGGACGCGATGGATATGTTCTGCCAAGGGTTGGTTTGCGCATTCACAGTTCTCCGCAAGAATTGATTG
GCTCCAATTCTTGGAGTGGTGAATCCGTTAGCGAGGTGCCGCCCTGCTTCATCCCCGTGGCCCGTTGCTC
GCGTTTGCTGGCGGTGTCCCCGGAAGAAATATATTTGCATGTCTTTAGTTCTATGATGACACAAACCCCG
CCCAGCGTCTTGTCATTGGCGAATTCGAACACGCAGATGCAGTCGGGGCGGCGCGGTCCGAGGTCCACTT
CGCATATTAAGGTGACGCGTGTGGCCTCGAACACCGAGCGACCCTGCAGCGACCCGCTTAACAGCGTCAA
CAGCGTGCCGCAGATCCCGGGGGGCAATGAGATATGAAAAAGCCTGAACTCACCGCGACGTCTGTCGAGA
AGTTTCTGATCGAAAAGTTCGACAGCGTCTCCGACCTGATGCAGCTCTCGGAGGGCGAAGAATCTCGTGC
TTTCAGCTTCGATGTAGGAGGGCGTGGATATGTCCTGCGGGTAAATAGCTGCGCCGATGGTTTCTACAAA
GATCGTTATGTTTATCGGCACTTTGCATCGGCCGCGCTCCCGATTCCGGAAGTGCTTGACATTGGGGAAT
TCAGCGAGAGCCTGACCTATTGCATCTCCCGCCGTGCACAGGGTGTCACGTTGCAAGACCTGCCTGAAAC
CGAACTGCCCGCTGTTCTGCAGCCGGTCGCGGAGGCCATGGATGCGATCGCTGCGGCCGATCTTAGCCAG
ACGAGCGGGTTCGGCCCATTCGGACCGCAAGGAATCGGTCAATACACTACATGGCGTGATTTCATATGCG
CGATTGCTGATCCCCATGTGTATCACTGGCAAACTGTGATGGACGACACCGTCAGTGCGTCCGTCGCGCA
GGCTCTCGATGAGCTGATGCTTTGGGCCGAGGACTGCCCCGAAGTCCGGCACCTCGTGCACGCGGATTTC
GGCTCCAACAATGTCCTGACGGACAATGGCCGCATAACAGCGGTCATTGACTGGAGCGAGGCGATGTTCG
GGGATTCCCAATACGAGGTCGCCAACATCTTCTTCTGGAGGCCGTGGTTGGCTTGTATGGAGCAGCAGAC
GCGCTACTTCGAGCGGAGGCATCCGGAGCTTGCAGGATCGCCGCGGCTCCGGGCGTATATGCTCCGCATT
GGTCTTGACCAACTCTATCAGAGCTTGGTTGACGGCAATTTCGATGATGCAGCTTGGGCGCAGGGTCGAT
GCGACGCAATCGTCCGATCCGGAGCCGGGACTGTCGGGCGTACACAAATCGCCCGCAGAAGCGCGGCCGT
CTGGACCGATGGCTGTGTAGAAGTACTCGCCGATAGTGGAAACCGACGCCCCAGCACTCGTCCGGATCGG
GAGATGGGGGAGGCTAACTGAAACACGGAAGGAGACAATACCGGAAGGAACCCGCGCTATGACGGCAATA
AAAAGACAGAATAAAACGCACGGGTGTTGGGTCGTTTGTTCATAAACGCGGGGTTCGGTCCCAGGGCTGG
CACTCTGTCGATACCCCACCGAGACCCCATTGGGGCCAATACGCCCGCGTTTCTTCCTTTTCCCCACCCC
ACCCCCCAAGTTCGGGTGAAGGCCCAGGGCTCGCAGCCAACGTCGGGGCGGCAGGCCCTGCCATAGCCAC
TGGCCCCGTGGGTTAGGGACGGGGTCCCCCATGGGGAATGGTTTATGGTTCGTGGGGGTTATTATTTTGG
GCGTTGCGTGGGGTCAGGTCCACGACTGGACTGAGCAGACAGACCCATGGTTTTTGGATGGCCTGGGCAT
GGACCGCATGTACTGGCGCGACACGAACACCGGGCGTCTGTGGCTGCCAAACACCCCCGACCCCCAAAAA
CCACCGCGCGGATTTCTGGCGTGCCAAGCTAGTCGACCAATTCTCATGTTTGACAGCTTATCATCGCAGA
TCCGGGCAACGTTGTTGCCATTGCTGCAGGCGCAGAACTGGTAGGTATGGAAGATCTATACATTGAATCA
ATATTGGCAATTAGCCATATTAGTCATTGGTTATATAGCATAAATCAATATTGGCTATTGGCCATTGCAT
ACGTTGTATCTATATCATAATATGTACATTTATATTGGCTCATGTCCAATATGACCGCCATGTTGACATT
GATTATTGACTAGTTATTAATAGTAATCAATTACGGGGTCATTAGTTCATAGCCCATATATGGAGTTCCG
CGTTACATAACTTACGGTAAATGGCCCGCCTGGCTGACCGCCCAACGACCCCCGCCCATTGACGTCAATA
ATGACGTATGTTCCCATAGTAACGCCAATAGGGACTTTCCATTGACGTCAATGGGTGGAGTATTTACGGT
AAACTGCCCACTTGGCAGTACATCAAGTGTATCATATGCCAAGTCCGCCCCCTATTGACGTCAATGACGG
TAAATGGCCCGCCTGGCATTATGCCCAGTACATGACCTTACGGGACTTTCCTACTTGGCAGTACATCTAC
GTATTAGTCATCGCTATTACCATGGTGATGCGGTTTTGGCAGTACACCAATGGGCGTGGATAGCGGTTTG
ACTCACGGGGATTTCCAAGTCTCCACCCCATTGACGTCAATGGGAGTTTGTTTTGGCACCAAAATCAACG
GGACTTTCCAAAATGTCGTAATAACCCCGCCCCGTTGACGCAAATGGGCGGTAGGCGTGTACGGTGGGAG
GTCTATATAAGCAGAGCTCGTTTAGTGAACCGTCAGATCTCTAGAAGCTGGGTACCAGCTGCTAGCGCCA
CCATGTTGCTGGCTCGCATGAACCCCCAGGTGCAGCCCGAGAATAACGGCGCTGATACCGGTCCCGAGCA
GCCCCTGAGGGCAAGGAAAACCGCCGAGCTGTTGGTGGTAAAGGAGAGGAATGGCGTACAGTGCTTGCTC
GCTCCCAGGGACGGAGACGCCCAACCCCGAGAGACGTGGGGCAAGAAGATCGACTTTCTGTTGTCTGTCG
TGGGCTTCGCGGTGGATCTTGCCAATGTGTGGAGGTTCCCTTACCTGTGTTACAAGAACGGCGGAGGAGC
CTTCTTGATTCCTTACACCCTGTTTCTGATAATCGCCGGAATGCCACTGTTCTACATGGAGCTGGCGCTG
GGTCAGTACAATAGGGAGGGAGCGGCGACCGTATGGAAAATTTGCCCCTTCTTCAAGGGCGTCGGCTACG
CCGTGATCCTGATTGCTCTCTACGTCGGGTTCTACTACAACGTGATCATCGCCTGGAGTCTGTACTACCT
GTTCAGCTCTTTTACGCTCAACTTGCCATGGACAGACTGCGGACACACGTGGAACTCACCCAACTGCACG
GACCCCAAACTCCTTAACGGAAGCGTGCTGGGCAGCTCCGGGGGAAGCGGAGGCGGCGAGCAGAAACTGA
TAAGCGAGGAGGACCTCGGTTCCCCTGGCGGATCTAGTGGTAACCATACCAAGTATAGCAAGTACAAGTT
TACCCCCGCTGCAGAGTTCTACGAGAGGGGCGTCCTGCATCTCCATGAGTCTAGCGGCATACATGACATC
GGACTCCCCCAATGGCAGTTGCTCCTGTGCTTGATGGTCGTAGTGATCGTGCTGTACTTTTCTCTCTGGA
AAGGAGTCAAGACTAGTGGCAAGGTGGTTTGGATCACCGCCACCCTGCCGTATTTTGTGCTTTTCGTTCT
CCTTGTGCATGGCGTGACCCTTCCCGGTGCATCAAACGGAATAAATGCCTATCTGCACATAGACTTCTAC
AGACTTAAGGAGGCAACAGTGTGGATAGACGCCGCAACCCAGATATTCTTCAGCCTTGGAGCCGGTTTTG
GCGTTCTGATCGCGTTCGCCTCTTACAACAAGTTCGACAACAACTGCTACAGGGATGCTCTTCTCACCTC
CAGCATAAACTGTATCACGAGCTTCGTGAGCGGATTTGCCATCTTCTCTATCCTGGGCTATATGGCGCAT
GAGCATAAGGTTAACATCGAGGACGTGGCTACCGAGGGTGCAGGTCTTGTGTTCATCCTGTACCCAGAGG
CAATTAGCACCCTGAGCGGCAGCACCTTTTGGGCGGTTGTATTCTTTGTAATGTTGTTGGCTTTGGGACT
CGACAGCAGTATGGGTGGAATGGAAGCAGTGATTACCGGCCTGGCCGACGACTTCCAGGTTCTGAAGAGG
CATAGGAAGCTGTTCACGTTCGGTGTTACCTTCTCAACGTTTCTCTTGGCTCTGTTCTGCATCACCAAAG
GTGGCATATACGTGCTGACCTTGCTGGATACCTTTGCAGCCGGCACCTCTATACTGTTTGCCGTACTGAT
GGAGGCTATCGGTGTGAGCTGGTTTTACGGGGTGGACCGATTCTCTAACGACATCCAACAAATGATGGGC
TTTCGACCCGGTCTCTACTGGCGACTGTGCTGGAAATTTGTGTCACCCGCCTTCCTTCTTTTTGTAGTTG
TGGTAAGCATAATCAACTTCAAGCCGCTGACGTACGACGATTACATATTCCCCCCCTGGGCGAATTGGGT
GGGCTGGGGTATCGCGCTTAGCAGCATGGTGCTTGTTCCCATCTATGTCATCTATAAGTTCCTGAGCACC
CAGGGCTCACTGTGGGAAAGGTTGGCCTACGGCATAACGCCCGAAAACGAGCATCATCTGGTAGCCCAAA
GGGACATCAGGCAGTTCCAGCTGCAACACTGGCTGGCGATCTAATAGCTCGAGGCCGGCAAGGCCGGATC
CAGACATGATAAGATACATTGATGAGTTTGGACAAACCACAACTAGAATGCAGTGAAAAAAATGCTTTAT
TTGTGAAATTTGTGATGCTATTGCTTTATTTGTAACCATTATAAGCTGCAATAAACAAGTTAACAACAAC
AATTGCATTCATTTTATGTTTCAGGTTCAGGGGGAGGTGTGGGAGGTTTTTTAAAGCAAGTAAAACCTCT
ACAAATGTGGTATGGCTGATTATGATCCGGCTGCCTCGCGCGTTTCGGTGATGACGGTGAAAACCTCTGA
CACATGCAGCTCCCGGAGACGGTCACAGCTTGTCTGTAAGCGGATGCCGGGAGCAGACAAGCCCGTCAGG
GCGCGTCAGCGGGTGTTGGCGGGTGTCGGGGCGCAGCCATGAGGTCGACTCTAGAGGATCGATCCCCGCC
CCGGACGAACTAAACCTGACTACGACATCTCTGCCCCTTCTTCGCGGGGCAGTGCATGTAATCCCTTCAG
TTGGTTGGTACAACTTGCCAACTGGGCCCTGTTCCACATGTGACACGGGGGGGGACCAAACACAAAGGGG
TTCTCTGACTGTAGTTGACATCCTTATAAATGGATGTGCACATTTGCCAACACTGAGTGGCTTTCATCCT
GGAGCAGACTTTGCAGTCTGTGGACTGCAACACAACATTGCCTTTATGTGTAACTCTTGGCTGAAGCTCT
TACACCAATGCTGGGGGACATGTACCTCCCAGGGGCCCAGGAAGACTACGGGAGGCTACACCAACGTCAA
TCAGAGGGGCCTGTGTAGCTACCGATAAGCGGACCCTCAAGAGGGCATTAGCAATAGTGTTTATAAGGCC
CCCTTGTTAACCCTAAACGGGTAGCATATGCTTCCCGGGTAGTAGTATATACTATCCAGACTAACCCTAA
TTCAATAGCATATGTTACCCAACGGGAAGCATATGCTATCGAATTAGGGTTAGTAAAAGGGTCCTAAGGA
ACAGCGATATCTCCCACCCCATGAGCTGTCACGGTTTTATTTACATGGGGTCAGGATTCCACGAGGGTAG
TGAACCATTTTAGTCACAAGGGCAGTGGCTGAAGATCAAGGAGCGGGCAGTGAACTCTCCTGAATCTTCG
CCTGCTTCTTCATTCTCCTTCGTTTAGCTAATAGAATAACTGCTGAGTTGTGAACAGTAAGGTGTATGTG
AGGTGCTCGAAAACAAGGTTTCAGGTGACGCCCCCAGAATAAAATTTGGACGGGGGGTTCAGTGGTGGCA
TTGTGCTATGACACCAATATAACCCTCACAAACCCCTTGGGCAATAAATACTAGTGTAGGAATGAAACAT
TCTGAATATCTTTAACAATAGAAATCCATGGGGTGGGGACAAGCCGTAAAGACTGGATGTCCATCTCACA
CGAATTTATGGCTATGGGCAACACATAATCCTAGTGCAATATGATACTGGGGTTATTAAGATGTGTCCCA
GGCAGGGACCAAGACAGGTGAACCATGTTGTTACACTCTATTTGTAACAAGGGGAAAGAGAGTGGACGCC
GACAGCAGCGGACTCCACTGGTTGTCTCTAACACCCCCGAAAATTAAACGGGGCTCCACGCCAATGGGGC
CCATAAACAAAGACAAGTGGCCACTCTTTTTTTTGAAATTGTGGAGTGGGGGCACGCGTCAGCCCCCACA
CGCCGCCCTGCGGTTTTGGACTGTAAAATAAGGGTGTAATAACTTGGCTGATTGTAACCCCGCTAACCAC
TGCGGTCAAACCACTTGCCCACAAAACCACTAATGGCACCCCGGGGAATACCTGCATAAGTAGGTGGGCG
GGCCAAGATAGGGGCGCGATTGCTGCGATCTGGAGGACAAATTACACACACTTGCGCCTGAGCGCCAAGC
ACAGGGTTGTTGGTCCTCATATTCACGAGGTCGCTGAGAGCACGGTGGGCTAATGTTGCCATGGGTAGCA
TATACTACCCAAATATCTGGATAGCATATGCTATCCTAATCTATATCTGGGTAGCATAGGCTATCCTAAT
CTATATCTGGGTAGCATATGCTATCCTAATCTATATCTGGGTAGTATATGCTATCCTAATTTATATCTGG
GTAGCATAGGCTATCCTAATCTATATCTGGGTAGCATATGCTATCCTAATCTATATCTGGGTAGTATATG
CTATCCTAATCTGTATCCGGGTAGCATATGCTATCCTAATAGAGATTAGGGTAGTATATGCTATCCTAAT
TTATATCTGGGTAGCATATACTACCCAAATATCTGGATAGCATATGCTATCCTAATCTATATCTGGGT
